Addgene plasmid #231299: pAVEC2_C-Renilla
Purpose: (Empty Backbone) For transiently expressing fusion proteins with C terminally tagged Renilla luciferase in plants (includes p19 silencing suppressor)
Depositing lab: Jacob Brunkard. Depositing organization: University of Wisconsin, Madison. Publication: Seamless, modular binary vectors for plant cell and molecular biology. Greenhalgh R, Horner W, Klimpel KA, Chatterjee S, Scarpin MR, Brunkard JO. Plant Biotechnol J. 2025 Jun 26. doi: 10.1111/pbi.70233. PubMed 40574375.
Backbone
  Vector backbone: Backbone assembled from fragments of pENTR, pEG103, and NPTII
  Vector type: Plant Expression, Luciferase
  Tag / fusion protein: Renilla (C terminal on insert)
Growth in bacteria
  Bacterial resistance: Kanamycin, 50 μg/mL
  Growth temperature: 37°C
  Growth strain: DH5alpha
  Copy number: Unknown
Gene/Insert
  Gene/Insert name: None
  Mutation: N/A
  Tag / fusion protein: Renilla (C terminal on insert)
Terms and licenses: Academic/Nonprofit Terms; Industry Terms: Not Available to Industry
Depositor comments: No gene inserted in primary locus, this is a vector backbone. pAVEC2 has a p19 expression cassette (TBSV p19 silencing supressor from tomato bushy stunt virus) inserted into a secondary locus for increased protein expression in plant transient expression experiments.
How to cite: pAVEC2_C-Renilla was a gift from Jacob Brunkard (Addgene plasmid # 231299 ; http://n2t.net/addgene:231299 ; RRID:Addgene_231299)
