[The description below was written by a language model from this plasmid's Addgene catalogue record and pLannotate feature annotations shown in this document.]
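Description:
pAVEC2_C-Renilla is an empty-backbone plant binary vector of about 8.7 kb, built for transient expression of proteins fused at their C terminus to Renilla luciferase. According to the record, the backbone was assembled from fragments of pENTR, pEG103 and NPTII. It carries a high-copy ColE1/pUC-type origin for propagation in E. coli, together with the pVS1 replication module (StaA stability protein, RepA and oriV), which typically supports maintenance in Agrobacterium. Bacterial selection is by kanamycin through an aph(3')-Ia KanR gene. The annotation shows two copies of the octopine-type left border T-DNA repeat. No right border was annotated, and no plant selectable marker cassette is evident, which fits the stated transient-expression purpose.

The main expression cassette is driven by a CaMV 35S promoter preceded by an additional 35S fragment, which suggests a duplicated-enhancer arrangement. The TMV Ω leader follows as a translational enhancer. A short unannotated gap separates Ω from the Renilla luciferase coding sequence, presumably where a gene of interest is inserted in frame, and the cassette ends with a CaMV polyadenylation signal. No gene occupies this primary locus.

A second cassette, in the opposite orientation, encodes the tomato bushy stunt virus p19 protein and ends with the Arabidopsis HSP18.2 terminator. Its promoter was not identified in the feature table. p19 binds siRNAs and suppresses post-transcriptional gene silencing, so co-delivering it on the same T-DNA raises protein accumulation in transient assays. The vector suits luciferase-based readouts of fusion proteins in plants.
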