Features (pLannotate 1.2.2; 14 found; start..end, strand, type, name):
      1..589     +  rep_origin     ori: high-copy-number ColE1/pMB1/pBR322/pUC origin of replication
    827..1456    +  CDS            pVS1 StaA: stability protein from the Pseudomonas plasmid pVS1 (Heeb et al., 2000)
   1885..2958    +  CDS            pVS1 RepA: replication protein from the Pseudomonas plasmid pVS1 (Heeb et al., 2000)
   3024..3218    +  rep_origin     pVS1 oriV: origin of replication for the Pseudomonas plasmid pVS1 (Heeb et al., 2000)
   3385..3408    +  misc_feature   LB T-DNA repeat: left border repeat from octopine Ach5 T-DNA
   3430..3453    +  misc_feature   LB T-DNA repeat: left border repeat from octopine Ach5 T-DNA
   3542..3790    -  terminator     HSP terminator: efficient transcription terminator from the Arabidopsis thaliana heat shock protein 18.2 gene (Nagaya et al., 2010)
   3795..4310    -  CDS            P19_TBSVC: Experimental evidence at protein level: Swiss-Prot protein existence level 1. Acts as a suppressor of RNA-mediated gene silencing, also known as post-transcriptional gene silencing (PTGS), a mechanism of plant viral defense that limits the accumulation of viral RNAs. Binds to short interfering RNAs (siRNAs) with high affinity. Acts as a molecular caliper to specifically select siRNAs based on the length of the duplex region of the RNA (By similarity). From Tomato bushy stunt virus (strain Cherry) (TBSV).
   5563..5863    +  promoter       CaMV 35S promoter (fragment): strong constitutive promoter from cauliflower mosaic virus
   5864..6205    +  promoter       CaMV 35S promoter: strong constitutive promoter from cauliflower mosaic virus
   6221..6276    +  misc_feature   TMV Ω: translational enhancer from the tobacco mosaic virus 5'-leader sequence (Gallie et al., 1988)
   6400..7326    +  CDS            LUCI_RENRE: Experimental evidence at protein level: Swiss-Prot protein existence level 1. Upon binding the substrate, the enzyme catalyzes an oxygenation, producing a very short-lived hydroperoxide that cyclizes into a dioxetanone structure, which collapses, releasing a CO(2) molecule. The spontaneous breakdown of the dioxetanone releases the energy (about 50 kcal/mole) that is necessary to generate the excited state of the coelenteramide product, which is the singlet form of the monoanion. In vivo the product undergoes the process of nonradiative energy transfer to an accessory protein, a green fluoresce
   7410..7569    +  polyA_signal   CaMV poly(A) signal (fragment): cauliflower mosaic virus polyadenylation signal
   7785..8594    +  CDS            KanR: aminoglycoside phosphotransferase; aph(3')-Ia; confers resistance to kanamycin in bacteria or G418 (Geneticin®) in eukaryotes
>Addgene plasmid #231299 | pAVEC2_C-Renilla | addgene full sequence | sequence record 458418 | Addgene NGS Result
TTGAGATCCTTTTTTTCTGCGCGTAATCTGCTGCTTGCAAACAAAAAAACCACCGCTACCAGCGGTGGTT
TGTTTGCCGGATCAAGAGCTACCAACTCTTTTTCCGAAGGTAACTGGCTTCAGCAGAGCGCAGATACCAA
ATACTGTTCTTCTAGTGTAGCCGTAGTTAGGCCACCACTTCAAGAACTCTGTAGCACCGCCTACATACCT
CGCTCTGCTAATCCTGTTACCAGTGGCTGCTGCCAGTGGCGATAAGTCGTGTCTTACCGGGTTGGACTCA
AGACGATAGTTACCGGATAAGGCGCAGCGGTCGGGCTGAACGGGGGGTTCGTGCACACAGCCCAGCTTGG
AGCGAACGACCTACACCGAACTGAGATACCTACAGCGTGAGCTATGAGAAAGCGCCACGCTTCCCGAAGG
GAGAAAGGCGGACAGGTATCCGGTAAGCGGCAGGGTCGGAACAGGAGAGCGCACGAGGGAGCTTCCAGGG
GGAAACGCCTGGTATCTTTATAGTCCTGTCGGGTTTCGCCACCTCTGACTTGAGCGTCGATTTTTGTGAT
GCTCGTCAGGGGGGCGGAGCCTATGGAAAAACGCCAGCAACGCGGCCTTTTTACGGTTCCTGGCCTTTTG
CTGGCCTTTTGCTCACATGTTCTTTCCTGCGTTATCCCCTGATTCTGTGGATAACCGTATTACCGCCTTT
GAGTGACTGAAGAACCGAGCGCCGCCGTCTAAAAAGGTGATGTGTATTTGAGTAAAACAGCTTGCGTCAT
GCGGTCGCTGCGTATATGATGCGATGAGTAAATAAACAAATACGCAAGGGGAACGCATGAAGGTTATCGC
TGTACTTAACCAGAAAGGCGGGTCAGGCAAGACGACCATCGCAACCCATCTAGCCCGCGCCCTGCAACTC
GCCGGGGCCGATGTTCTGTTAGTCGATTCCGATCCCCAGGGCAGTGCCCGCGATTGGGCGGCCGTGCGGG
AAGATCAACCGCTAACCGTTGTCGGCATCGACCGCCCGACGATTGACCGCGACGTGAAGGCCATCGGCCG
GCGCGACTTCGTAGTGATCGACGGAGCGCCCCAGGCGGCGGACTTGGCTGTGTCCGCGATCAAGGCAGCC
GACTTCGTGCTGATTCCGGTGCAGCCAAGCCCTTACGACATATGGGCCACCGCCGACCTGGTGGAGCTGG
TTAAGCAGCGCATTGAGGTCACGGATGGAAGGCTACAAGCGGCCTTTGTCGTGTCGCGGGCGATCAAAGG
CACGCGCATCGGCGGTGAGGTTGCCGAGGCGCTGGCCGGGTACGAGCTGCCCATTCTTGAGTCCCGTATC
ACGCAGCGCGTGAGCTACCCAGGCACTGCCGCCGCCGGCACAACCGTTCTTGAATCAGAACCCGAGGGCG
ACGCTGCCCGCGAGGTCCAGGCGCTGGCCGCTGAAATTAAATCAAAACTCATTTGAGTTAATGAGGTAAA
GAGAAAATGAGCAAAAGCACAAACACGCTAAGTGCCGGCCGTCCGAGCGCACGCAGCAGCAAGGCTGCAA
CGTTGGCCAGCCTGGCAGACACGCCAGCCATGAAGCGGGTCAACTTTCAGTTGCCGGCGGAGGATCACAC
CAAGCTGAAGATGTACGCGGTACGCCAAGGCAAGACCATTACCGAGCTGCTATCTGAATACATCGCGCAG
CTACCAGAGTAAATGAGCAAATGAATAAATGAGTAGATGAATTTTAGCGGCTAAAGGAGGCGGCATGGAA
AATCAAGAACAACCAGGCACCGACGCCGTGGAATGCCCCATGTGTGGAGGAACGGGCGGTTGGCCAGGCG
TAAGCGGCTGGGTTGCCTGCCGGCCCTGCAATGGCACTGGAACCCCCAAGCCCGAGGAATCGGCGTGAGC
GGTCGCAAACCATCCGGCCCGGTACAAATCGGCGCGGCGCTGGGTGATGACCTGGTGGAGAAGTTGAAGG
CCGCGCAGGCCGCCCAGCGGCAACGCATCGAGGCAGAAGCACGCCCCGGTGAATCGTGGCAAGCGGCCGC
TGATCGAATCCGCAAAGAATCCCGGCAACCGCCGGCAGCCGGTGCGCCGTCGATTAGGAAGCCGCCCAAG
GGCGACGAGCAACCAGATTTTTTCGTTCCGATGCTCTATGACGTGGGCACCCGCGATAGTCGCAGCATCA
TGGACGTGGCCGTTTTCCGTCTGTCGAAGCGTGACCGACGAGCTGGCGAGGTGATCCGCTACGAGCTTCC
AGACGGGCACGTAGAGGTTTCCGCAGGGCCGGCCGGCATGGCCAGTGTGTGGGATTACGACCTGGTACTG
ATGGCGGTTTCCCATCTAACCGAATCCATGAACCGATACCGGGAAGGGAAGGGAGACAAGCCCGGCCGCG
TGTTCCGTCCACACGTTGCGGACGTACTCAAGTTCTGCCGGCGAGCCGATGGCGGAAAGCAGAAAGACGA
CCTGGTAGAAACCTGCATTCGGTTAAACACCACGCACGTTGCCATGCAGCGTACGAAGAAGGCCAAGAAC
GGCCGCCTGGTGACGGTATCCGAGGGTGAAGCCTTGATTAGCCGCTACAAGATCGTAAAGAGCGAAACCG
GGCGGCCGGAGTACATCGAGATCGAGCTAGCTGATTGGATGTACCGCGAGATCACAGAAGGCAAGAACCC
GGACGTGCTGACGGTTCACCCCGATTACTTTTTGATCGATCCCGGCATCGGCCGTTTTCTCTACCGCCTG
GCACGCCGCGCCGCAGGCAAGGCAGAAGCCAGATGGTTGTTCAAGACGATCTACGAACGCAGTGGCAGCG
CCGGAGAGTTCAAGAAGTTCTGTTTCACCGTGCGCAAGCTGATCGGGTCAAATGACCTGCCGGAGTACGA
TTTGAAGGAGGAGGCGGGGCAGGCTGGCCCGATCCTAGTCATGCGCTACCGCAACCTGATCGAGGGCGAA
GCATCCGCCGGTTCCTAATGTACGGAGCAGATGCTAGGGCAAATTGCCCTAGCAGGGGAAAAAGGTCGAA
AAGGTCTCTTTCCTGTGGATAGCACGTACATTGGGAACCCAAAGCCGTACATTGGGAACCGGAACCCGTA
CATTGGGAACCCAAAGCCGTACATTGGGAACCGGTCACACATGTAAGTGACTGATATAAAAGAGAAAAAA
GGCGATTTTTCCGCCTAAAACTCTTTAAAACTTATTAAAACTCTTAAAACCCGCCTGGCCTGTGCATAAC
TGTCTGGCCAGCGCACAGCCGAAGAGCTGCAAAAAGCGCCTACCCTTCGGTCGCTGCGCTCCCTACGCCC
CGCCGCTTCGCGTCGGCCTATCGCGGCCGCTGGCCGCTCAAAAATGGCTGGCCTACGGCCAGGCAATCTA
CCAGCGCGCGGACAAGCTAGGATTGGCAGGATATATTCAGTTGTAAATGCGAGCTGTTGGCTGGCTGGTG
GCAGGATATATTCAGTTGTAAATAAATTGACGCTTAGACAACTTAATAACACATTGCGGACGTTTTTAAT
GTACTGAATTAACGCCGAATTAATTCGAGCTCTCTAGAAAGCTTATCTTTAATCATATTCCATAGTCCAT
ACCATAGCACATACAGTAGTTATATGCTGCAGAAGAGATCCAACAAAACATTCACAATGGATTATAGAAA
CATTTGTTTATTCATTATAATGAGATCTTACATTCATTTAATATTAGAAAAAGCCACAAATTCATAACAC
AACAAGCCAAGAAGAAAACACAAACTTAAGCACACAAGCTTTTTATTTGACACACCAAATATTTCATCTT
CATCTTCATATTTACTCGCTTTCTTTTTCGAAGGTCTCAGTACCTTCAGGGCATCCTCTTGATACATTAC
TTTCCACTTCGATTGGGGCAAGCTGTAGCAGTTCTTGCTTAGACCGAATTGCCATCTCACAGAGATGCTG
AAGAGTTCGCGACCCTCCAGAAACGGTGATACTAACTCCTCGAAACCGAATACTATAGGTACATCCGATC
TGGTCGAAACCGAAAAATCGAGATGCTGCATAGTTAACCGAATCTCCCGTCCAAGATCCAAGGACTCTGT
GCAGTGAAGCTTCCGTCCTGTCGTATCTGAGATATCTCTTAAATACAACTTTCCCGAAACCCCAGCTTTC
CTTGAAACCAAGGGGATTATCTTGATTCGAATTAGTCTCATCGTTATGTAGCCGCCACTCAGTCCAACTC
GGACTTTCGTCAGGAAGTTTGAAGGGAGAAGTGGTACCTCCTGATCCTCCATCCCAACGTTCACTGTTAG
CTTGTTCCCTAGCGTCGTTTCCTTGTATAGCTCGTTCCATCTGTTAATCAGAAAAACTCAGATTAATCGA
CAAATTCGATCGCACAAACTAGAAACTAACACCAGATCTAGATAGAAATCACAAATCGAAGAGTAATTAT
TCGACAAAACTCAAATTATTTGAACAAATCGGATGATATCTATGAAACCCTAATCGAGAATTAAGATGAT
ATCTAACGATCAAACCCAGAAAATCGTCTTCGATCTAAGATTAACAGAATCTAAACCAAAGAACATATAC
GAAATTGGGATCGAACGAAAACAAAATCGAAGATTTTGAGAGAATAAGGAACACAGAAATTTACCTTCAT
CACGGTAGAGAGAATTGAGAGAAAGTTTTTAAGATTTTGAGAAATTGAAATCTGAATTGTGAAGAAGAAG
AGCTCTTTGGGTATTGTTTTATAGAAGAAGAAGAAGAAAAGACGAGGACGACTAGGTCACGAGAAAGCTA
AGGCGGTGAAGCAATAGCTAATAATAAAATGACACGTGTATTGAGCGTTGTTTACACGCAAAGTTGTTTT
TGGCTAATTGCCTTATTTTTAGGTTGAGGAAAAGTATTTGTGCTTTGAGTTGATAAACACGACTCGTGTG
TGCCGGCTGCAACCACTTTGACGCCGTTTATTACTGACTCGTCGACTCGAGACTAGAGCCAAGCTGATCT
CCTTTGCCCCGGAGATCACCATGGACGACTTTCTCTATCTCTACGATCTAGGAAGAAAGTTCGACGGAGA
AGGTGACGATACCATGTTCACCACCGATAATGAGAAGATTAGCCTCTTCAATTTCAGAAAGAATGCTGAC
CCACAGATGGTTAGAGAGGCTTACGCGGCAGGTCTCATCAAGACGATCTACCCGAGTAATAATCTCCAGG
AGATCAAATACCTTCCCAAGAAGGTTAAAGATGCAGTCAAAAGATTCAGGACTAACTGCATCAAGAACAC
AGAGAAAGATATATTTCTCAAGATCAGAAGTACTATTCCAGTATGGACGATTCAAGGCTTGCTTCATAAA
CCAAGGCAAGTAATAGAGATTGGAGTCTCTAAGAAAGTAGTTCCTACTGAATCAAAGGCCATGGAGTCAA
AAATTCAGATCGAGGATCTAACAGAACTCGCCGTGAAGACTGGCGAACAGTTCATACAGAGTCTTTTACG
ACTCAATGACAAGAAGAAAATCTTCGTCAACATGGTGGAGCACGACACTCTCGTCTACTCCAAGAATATC
AAAGATACAGTCTCAGAAGACCAAAGGGCTATTGAGACTTTTCAACAAAGGGTAATATCGGGAAACCTCC
TCGGATTCCATTGCCCAGCTATCTGTCACTTCATCAAAAGGACAGTAGAAAAGGAAGGTGGCACCTACAA
ATGCCATCATTGCGATAAAGGAAAGGCTATCGTTCAAGATGCCTCTGCCGACAGTGGTCCCAAAGATGGA
CCCCCACCCACGAGGAGCATCGTGGAAAAAGAAGACGTTCCAACCACGTCTTCAAAGCAAGTGGATTGAT
GTGATATCTCCACTGACGTAAGGGATGACGCACAATCCCACTATCCTTCGCAATGAGACTTTTCAACAAA
GGGTAATATCGGGAAACCTCCTCGGATTCCATTGCCCAGCTATCTGTCACTTCATCAAAAGGACAGTAGA
AAAGGAAGGTGGCACCTACAAATGCCATCATTGCGATAAAGGAAAGGCTATCGTTCAAGATGCCTCTGCC
GACAGTGGTCCCAAAGATGGACCCCCACCCACGAGGAGCATCGTGGAAAAAGAAGACGTTCCAACCACGT
CTTCAAAGCAAGTGGATTGATGTGATATCTCCACTGACGTAAGGGATGACGCACAATCCCACTATCCTTC
GCAAGACCCTTCCTCTATATAAGGAAGTTCATTTCATTTGGAGAGAGGCCTATTTTTACAACAATTACCA
ACAACAACAAACAACAAACAACATTACAATTACTATTTACAATTACAGGCCTCCCGGGTCAGGAAGCGAA
ACACCAGGAACATCAGAAAGTGCAACACCAGAATCTGGATCCGGCTCTGAAACTCCTGGTACTAGTGAAT
CGGCTACCCCTGAATCAGGGTCCTCTGCTTCCAAGGTATATGATCCCGAACAGAGAAAGAGGATGATCAC
TGGTCCTCAGTGGTGGGCTAGGTGTAAGCAGATGAATGTTCTTGATTCATTCATCAATTACTACGATTCT
GAGAAGCATGCTGAGAATGCTGTTATCTTCCTTCATGGTAATGCAGCTTCTTCTTACCTCTGGAGACATG
TTGTTCCTCATATCGAGCCTGTTGCTAGATGTATCATTCCTGATCTCATTGGAATGGGAAAGTCTGGAAA
GTCTGGAAATGGATCTTACAGATTATTAGATCATTACAAGTACCTTACTGCTTGGTTCGAGCTTCTTAAC
CTTCCTAAGAAGATTATTTTTGTTGGACATGATTGGGGAGCTTGTCTTGCTTTCCACTACTCTTACGAGC
ACCAGGATAAGATTAAGGCTATTGTTCACGCTGAGTCTGTTGTTGATGTTATTGAGTCTTGGGATGAATG
GCCTGATATTGAAGAAGATATTGCTCTCATCAAGTCTGAAGAAGGAGAAAAGATGGTTCTCGAAAACAAC
TTCTTCGTTGAGACTATGCTTCCATCTAAGATCATGAGGAAGCTTGAGCCAGAGGAGTTCGCTGCTTACT
TGGAACCTTTCAAGGAGAAAGGAGAGGTTAGGAGACCTACTCTTTCTTGGCCAAGAGAGATTCCACTTGT
TAAGGGAGGAAAGCCAGATGTGGTTCAGATTGTGAGAAACTACAACGCCTACCTTAGAGCTTCTGATGAT
TTGCCAAAGATGTTCATTGAGAGTGATCCAGGTTTCTTTAGCAACGCTATCGTTGAAGGTGCTAAGAAGT
TTCCAAACACTGAGTTTGTGAAGGTCAAGGGTTTGCATTTCTCTCAGGAGGATGCTCCTGATGAGATGGG
TAAATACATCAAATCTTTCGTGGAGAGAGTTTTGAAGAACGAGCAGTGAGGGTCCTCTGTCCTGATCACG
GCCATGCTAGAGTCCGCAAAAATCACCAGTCTCTCTCTACAAATCTATCTCTCTCTATTTTTCTCCAGAA
TAATGTGTGAGTAGTTCCCAGATAAGGGAATTAGGGTTCTTATAGGGTTTCGCTCATGTGTTGAGCATAT
AAGAAACCCTTAGTATGTATTTGTATTTGTAAAATACTTCTATCAATAAAATTTCTAATTCCTAAAACCA
AAATCCAGTGACCTGGTAACCTGGCAGGATATATGCGGTTGTAATTTTGGCAGGATATATGCGGTTGTAA
TTCATTTTTATTGTCTAAATTTCTGTATTTGTTTGTTTGCAATTAGATCCACGTTGTGTCTCAAAATCTC
TGATGTTACATTGCACAAGATAAAAATATATCATCATGAACAATAAAACTGTCTGCTTACATAAACAGTA
ATACAAGGGGTGTTATGAGCCATATTCAACGGGAAACGTCGAGGCCGCGATTAAATTCCAACATGGATGC
TGATTTATATGGGTATAAATGGGCTCGCGATAATGTCGGGCAATCAGGTGCGACAATCTATCGCTTGTAT
GGGAAGCCCGATGCGCCAGAGTTGTTTCTGAAACATGGCAAAGGTAGCGTTGCCAATGATGTTACAGATG
AGATGGTCAGACTAAACTGGCTGACGGAATTTATGCCTCTTCCGACCATCAAGCATTTTATCCGTACTCC
TGATGATGCATGGTTACTCACCACTGCGATCCCCGGAAAAACAGCATTCCAGGTATTAGAAGAATATCCT
GATTCAGGTGAAAATATTGTTGATGCGCTGGCAGTGTTCCTGCGCCGGTTGCATTCGATTCCTGTTTGTA
ATTGTCCTTTTAACAGCGATCGCGTATTTCGTCTCGCTCAGGCGCAATCACGAATGAATAACGGTTTGGT
TGATGCGAGTGATTTTGATGACGAGCGTAATGGCTGGCCTGTTGAACAAGTCTGGAAAGAAATGCATAAA
CTTTTGCCATTCTCACCGGATTCAGTCGTCACTCATGGTGATTTCTCACTTGATAACCTTATTTTTGACG
AGGGGAAATTAATAGGTTGTATTGATGTTGGACGAGTCGGAATCGCAGACCGATACCAGGATCTTGCCAT
CCTATGGAACTGCCTCGGTGAGTTTTCTCCTTCATTACAGAAACGGCTTTTTCAAAAATATGGTATTGAT
AATCCTGATATGAATAAATTGCAGTTTCATTTGATGCTCGATGAGTTTTTCTAATCAGAATTGGTTAATT
GGTTGTAACACTGGCAGAGCATTACGCTGACTTGACGGGACGGCGCAAGCTCATGACCAAAATCCCTTAA
CGTGAGTTACGCGTCGTTCCACTGAGCGTCAGACCCCGTAGAAAAGATCAAAGGATCTTC
